>Addgene plasmid #213631 | pET SUMO-Doc2β C2AB (G361C) | addgene full sequence | sequence record 421649 | Addgene NGS Result
GCGCGTAATCTGCTGCTTGCAAACAAAAAAACCACCGCTACCAGCGGTGGTTTGTTTGCCGGATCAAGAG
CTACCAACTCTTTTTCCGAAGGTAACTGGCTTCAGCAGAGCGCAGATACCAAATACTGTCCTTCTAGTGT
AGCCGTAGTTAGGCCACCACTTCAAGAACTCTGTAGCACCGCCTACATACCTCGCTCTGCTAATCCTGTT
ACCAGTGGCTGCTGCCAGTGGCGATAAGTCGTGTCTTACCGGGTTGGACTCAAGACGATAGTTACCGGAT
AAGGCGCAGCGGTCGGGCTGAACGGGGGGTTCGTGCACACAGCCCAGCTTGGAGCGAACGACCTACACCG
AACTGAGATACCTACAGCGTGAGCTATGAGAAAGCGCCACGCTTCCCGAAGGGAGAAAGGCGGACAGGTA
TCCGGTAAGCGGCAGGGTCGGAACAGGAGAGCGCACGAGGGAGCTTCCAGGGGGAAACGCCTGGTATCTT
TATAGTCCTGTCGGGTTTCGCCACCTCTGACTTGAGCGTCGATTTTTGTGATGCTCGTCAGGGGGGCGGA
GCCTATGGAAAAACGCCAGCAACGCGGCCTTTTTACGGTTCCTGGCCTTTTGCTGGCCTTTTGCTCACAT
GTTCTTTCCTGCGTTATCCCCTGATTCTGTGGATAACCGTATTACCGCCTTTGAGTGAGCTGATACCGCT
CGCCGCAGCCGAACGACCGAGCGCAGCGAGTCAGTGAGCGAGGAAGCGGAAGAGCGCCTGATGCGGTATT
TTCTCCTTACGCATCTGTGCGGTATTTCACACCGCAATGGTGCACTCTCAGTACAATCTGCTCTGATGCC
GCATAGTTAAGCCAGTATACACTCCGCTATCGCTACGTGACTGGGTCATGGCTGCGCCCCGACACCCGCC
AACACCCGCTGACGCGCCCTGACGGGCTTGTCTGCTCCCGGCATCCGCTTACAGACAAGCTGTGACCGTC
TCCGGGAGCTGCATGTGTCAGAGGTTTTCACCGTCATCACCGAAACGCGCGAGGCAGCTGCGGTAAAGCT
CATCAGCGTGGTCGTGAAGCGATTCACAGATGTCTGCCTGTTCATCCGCGTCCAGCTCGTTGAGTTTCTC
CAGAAGCGTTAATGTCTGGCTTCTGATAAAGCGGGCCATGTTAAGGGCGGTTTTTTCCTGTTTGGTCACT
GATGCCTCCGTGTAAGGGGGATTTCTGTTCATGGGGGTAATGATACCGATGAAACGAGAGAGGATGCTCA
CGATACGGGTTACTGATGATGAACATGCCCGGTTACTGGAACGTTGTGAGGGTAAACAACTGGCGGTATG
GATGCGGCGGGACCAGAGAAAAATCACTCAGGGTCAATGCCAGCGCTTCGTTAATACAGATGTAGGTGTT
CCACAGGGTAGCCAGCAGCATCCTGCGATGCAGATCCGGAACATAATGGTGCAGGGCGCTGACTTCCGCG
TTTCCAGACTTTACGAAACACGGAAACCGAAGACCATTCATGTTGTTGCTCAGGTCGCAGACGTTTTGCA
GCAGCAGTCGCTTCACGTTCGCTCGCGTATCGGTGATTCATTCTGCTAACCAGTAAGGCAACCCCGCCAG
CCTAGCCGGGTCCTCAACGACAGGAGCACGATCATGCGCACCCGTGGGGCCGCCATGCCGGCGATAATGG
CCTGCTTCTCGCCGAAACGTTTGGTGGCGGGACCAGTGACGAAGGCTTGAGCGAGGGCGTGCAAGATTCC
GAATACCGCAAGCGACAGGCCGATCATCGTCGCGCTCCAGCGAAAGCGGTCCTCGCCGAAAATGACCCAG
AGCGCTGCCGGCACCTGTCCTACGAGTTGCATGATAAAGAAGACAGTCATAAGTGCGGCGACGATAGTCA
TGCCCCGCGCCCACCGGAAGGAGCTGACTGGGTTGAAGGCTCTCAAGGGCATCGGTCGAGATCCCGGTGC
CTAATGAGTGAGCTAACTTACATTAATTGCGTTGCGCTCACTGCCCGCTTTCCAGTCGGGAAACCTGTCG
TGCCAGCTGCATTAATGAATCGGCCAACGCGCGGGGAGAGGCGGTTTGCGTATTGGGCGCCAGGGTGGTT
TTTCTTTTCACCAGTGAGACGGGCAACAGCTGATTGCCCTTCACCGCCTGGCCCTGAGAGAGTTGCAGCA
AGCGGTCCACGCTGGTTTGCCCCAGCAGGCGAAAATCCTGTTTGATGGTGGTTAACGGCGGGATATAACA
TGAGCTGTCTTCGGTATCGTCGTATCCCACTACCGAGATATCCGCACCAACGCGCAGCCCGGACTCGGTA
ATGGCGCGCATTGCGCCCAGCGCCATCTGATCGTTGGCAACCAGCATCGCAGTGGGAACGATGCCCTCAT
TCAGCATTTGCATGGTTTGTTGAAAACCGGACATGGCACTCCAGTCGCCTTCCCGTTCCGCTATCGGCTG
AATTTGATTGCGAGTGAGATATTTATGCCAGCCAGCCAGACGCAGACGCGCCGAGACAGAACTTAATGGG
CCCGCTAACAGCGCGATTTGCTGGTGACCCAATGCGACCAGATGCTCCACGCCCAGTCGCGTACCGTCTT
CATGGGAGAAAATAATACTGTTGATGGGTGTCTGGTCAGAGACATCAAGAAATAACGCCGGAACATTAGT
GCAGGCAGCTTCCACAGCAATGGCATCCTGGTCATCCAGCGGATAGTTAATGATCAGCCCACTGACGCGT
TGCGCGAGAAGATTGTGCACCGCCGCTTTACAGGCTTCGACGCCGCTTCGTTCTACCATCGACACCACCA
CGCTGGCACCCAGTTGATCGGCGCGAGATTTAATCGCCGCGACAATTTGCGACGGCGCGTGCAGGGCCAG
ACTGGAGGTGGCAACGCCAATCAGCAACGACTGTTTGCCCGCCAGTTGTTGTGCCACGCGGTTGGGAATG
TAATTCAGCTCCGCCATCGCCGCTTCCACTTTTTCCCGCGTTTTCGCAGAAACGTGGCTGGCCTGGTTCA
CCACGCGGGAAACGGTCTGATAAGAGACACCGGCATACTCTGCGACATCGTATAACGTTACTGGTTTCAC
ATTCACCACCCTGAATTGACTCTCTTCCGGGCGCTATCATGCCATACCGCGAAAGGTTTTGCGCCATTCG
ATGGTGTCCGGGATCTCGACGCTCTCCCTTATGCGACTCCTGCATTAGGAAGCAGCCCAGTAGTAGGTTG
AGGCCGTTGAGCACCGCCGCCGCAAGGAATGGTGCATGCAAGGAGATGGCGCCCAACAGTCCCCCGGCCA
CGGGGCCTGCCACCATACCCACGCCGAAACAAGCGCTCATGAGCCCGAAGTGGCGAGCCCGATCTTCCCC
ATCGGTGATGTCGGCGATATAGGCGCCAGCAACCGCACCTGTGGCGCCGGTGATGCCGGCCACGATGCGT
CCGGCGTAGAGGATCGAGATCTCGATCCCGCGAAATTAATACGACTCACTATAGGGGAATTGTGAGCGGA
TAACAATTCCCCTCTAGAAATAATTTTGTTTAACTTTAAGAAGGAGATATACATATGGGCAGCAGCCATC
ATCATCATCATCACGGCAGCGGCCTGGTGCCGCGCGGCAGCGCTAGCATGTCGGACTCAGAAGTCAATCA
AGAAGCTAAGCCAGAGGTCAAGCCAGAAGTCAAGCCTGAGACTCACATCAATTTAAAGGTGTCCGATGGA
TCTTCAGAGATCTTCTTCAAGATCAAAAAGACCACTCCTTTAAGAAGGCTGATGGAAGCGTTCGCTAAAA
GACAGGGTAAGGAAATGGACTCCTTAAGATTCTTGTACGACGGTATTAGAATTCAAGCTGATCAGACCCC
TGAAGATTTGGACATGGAGGATAACGATATTATTGAGGCTCACAGAGAACAGATTGGTGGATCCGCCCTG
GGTACACTGGACTTCAGTCTGCTCTATGACCAGGAGAACAACGCACTGCACGCGACCATCAGCAAAGCCA
AGGGCCTGAAGCCGATGGATCACAATGGACTGGCTGATCCCTACGTCAAACTACACTTGCTGCCTGGAGC
CAGCAAGGCAAATAAGCTCAGAACAAAAACCCTACGGAACACTCTGAACCCCTCCTGGAACGAGACCCTC
ACCTATTACGGGATCACGGATGAGGACATGATCCGAAAGACCCTGAGGATCTCCGTGGCGGACGAGGACA
AATTCCGCCACAACGAGTTCATCGGAGAGACTCGAGTGCCCCTGAAGAAGCTGAAACCCAACCACACCAA
GACATTCAGCATCGCGCTGGAGAAGCAGCTGCCGGTGGACAAGGCAGAGGACAAGTCCCTGGAGGAGCGT
GGCCGCATCCTCATCTCTCTCAAGTACAGCTCACAGAAGCAGGGCCTGCTGGTGGGCATCGTTCGCGCGG
CACACCTGGCGGCCATGGATGCTAACGGCTACTCAGACCCCTACGTGAAAACATATCTGAAACCAGATGT
AGACAAGAAATCCAAGCATAAGACCGCAGTCAAGAAGAAAACACTAAACCCTGAATTCAATGAGGAGTTC
GCGTACGAGATCAAGCATGGAGACCTAGCCAAAAAGACCCTGGAGGTCACTGTCTGGGACTATGATATTT
GCAAATCCAATGATTTCATCGGTGGGGTGGTTCTGGGCATCAATGCCAAGGGTGAGCGCCTGAAGCACTG
GTTTGACGCGCTGAAGAACAAGGACAAGAGGATTGAGCGTTGGCACACGCTCACCAATGAGATCCCAGGG
GCTGTACTCAGCGACTGAAAGCTTAGGTATTTATTCGGCGCAAAGTGCGTCGGGTGATGCTGCCAACTTA
GTCGAGCACCACCACCACCACCACTGAGATCCGGCTGCTAACAAAGCCCGAAAGGAAGCTGAGTTGGCTG
CTGCCACCGCTGAGCAATAACTAGCATAACCCCTTGGGGCCTCTAAACGGGTCTTGAGGGGTTTTTTGCT
GAAAGGAGGAACTATATCCGGATTGGCGAATGGG
[124 nt withheld, positions 5005-5128]
C
[91 nt withheld, positions 5130-5220]
A
[49 nt withheld, positions 5222-5270]
CCTTTGACGTTGGAGTCCACGTTCTTT
[37 nt withheld, positions 5298-5334]
ACCCTATCTCGGTCTATTCTTTTGATTTATAAGGGATTTTGCCGATTTCGGCCTATTGGTTAAAAAATGA
GCTGATTTAACAAAAATTTAACGCGAATTTTAACAAAATATTAACGCTTACAATTTAGGTGGCACTTTTC
GGGGAAATGTGCGCGGAACCCCTATTTGTTTATTTTTCTAAATACATTCAAATATGTATCCGCTCATGAA
TTAATTCTTAGAAAAACTCATCGAGCATCAAATGAAACTGCAATTTATTCATATCAGGATTATCAATACC
ATATTTTTGAAAAAGCCGTTTCTGTAATGAAGGAGAAAACTCACCGAGGCAGTTCCATAGGATGGCAAGA
TCCTGGTATCGGTCTGCGATTCCGACTCGTCCAACATCAATACAACCTATTAATTTCCCCTCGTCAAAAA
TAAGGTTATCAAGTGAGAAATCACCATGAGTGACGACTGAATCCGGTGAGAATGGCAAAAGTTTATGCAT
TTCTTTCCAGACTTGTTCAACAGGCCAGCCATTACGCTCGTCATCAAAATCACTCGCATCAACCAAACCG
TTATTCATTCGTGATTGCGCCTGAGCGAGACGAAATACGCGATCGCTGTTAAAAGGACAATTACAAACAG
GAATCGAATGCAACCGGCGCAGGAACACTGCCAGCGCATCAACAATATTTTCACCTGAATCAGGATATTC
TTCTAATACCTGGAATGCTGTTTTCCCGGGGATCGCAGTGGTGAGTAACCATGCATCATCAGGAGTACGG
ATAAAATGCTTGATGGTCGGAAGAGGCATAAATTCCGTCAGCCAGTTTAGTCTGACCATCTCATCTGTAA
CATCATTGGCAACGCTACCTTTGCCATGTTTCAGAAACAACTCTGGCGCATCGGGCTTCCCATACAATCG
ATAGATTGTCGCACCTGATTGCCCGACATTATCGCGAGCCCATTTATACCCATATAAATCAGCATCCATG
TTGGAATTTAATCGCGGCCTAGAGCAAGACGTTTCCCGTTGAATATGGCTCATAACACCCCTTGTATTAC
TGTTTATGTAAGCAGACAGTTTTATTGTTCATGACCAAAATCCCTTAACGTGAGTTTTCGTTCCACTGAG
CGTCAGACCCCGTAGAAAAGATCAAAGGATCTTCTTGAGATCCTTTTTTTCT
Features (pLannotate 1.2.2; 22 found; start..end, strand, type, name):
    757..896     -  misc_feature   bom: basis of mobility region from pBR322
    998..1189    -  CDS            rop: Rop protein, which maintains plasmids at low copy number; rop
   1206..1586    +  CDS            YPB1_ECOLX: Protein predicted: Swiss-Prot protein existence level 4. From Escherichia coli.
   1658..1949    -  CDS            TcR (fragment): tetracycline efflux protein; tet; confers resistance to tetracycline
   1964..1985    -  protein_bind   CAP binding site: CAP binding activates transcription in the presence of cAMP. E. coli catabolite activator protein
   1998..3080    -  CDS            lacI: lac repressor; lacI; The lac repressor binds to the lac operator to inhibit transcription in E. coli. This inhibition can be relieved by adding lactose or isopropyl-β-D-thiogalactopyranoside (IPTG).
   3081..3158    -  promoter       lacI promoter: lacI
   3166..3445    -  CDS            TcR (fragment): tetracycline efflux protein; tet; confers resistance to tetracycline
   3467..3485    +  promoter       T7 promoter: promoter for bacteriophage T7 RNA polymerase
   3486..3510    +  protein_bind   lac operator: The lac repressor binds to the lac operator to inhibit transcription in E. coli. This inhibition can be relieved by adding lactose or isopropyl-β-D-thiogalactopyranoside (IPTG). lac repressor encoded by lacI
   3525..3547    +  RBS            RBS: efficient ribosome binding site from bacteriophage T7 gene 10 (Olins and Rangwala, 1989)
   3567..3583    +  CDS            capTEV™ (fragment): composite tag for in vivo biotinylation, TEV protease cleavage, and 6xHis tagging
   3594..3611    +  CDS            thrombin site: thrombin recognition and cleavage site
   3618..3910    +  CDS            SUMO (fragment): cleavable ubiquitin-like protein tag; S. cerevisiae SMT3 (truncated)
   3912..4775    +  CDS            Doc2b (fragment): DOC2B_RAT - Experimental evidence at protein level: Swiss-Prot protein existence level 1. Calcium sensor which positively regulates SNARE-dependent fusion of vesicles with membranes. Binds phospholipids in a calcium- dependent manner and may act at the priming stage of fusion by modifying membrane curvature to stimulate fusion. Involved in calcium- triggered exocytosis in chromaffin cells and calcium-dependent spontaneous release of neurotransmitter in absence of action potentials in neuronal cells. Involved both in glucose-stimulated insulin secretion in pancreatic cells and insulin-dependent
   4837..4854    +  CDS            9xHis (fragment): 9xHis affinity tag
   4864..4913    +  CDS            SET1 (fragment): solubility-enhancement tag derived from T7 phage gene 10B
   4921..4968    +  terminator     T7 terminator: transcription terminator for bacteriophage T7 RNA polymerase
   5005..5433    +  rep_origin     f1 ori (sequence partly withheld): f1 bacteriophage origin of replication; arrow indicates direction of (+) strand synthesis
   5486..5543    +  promoter       AmpR promoter (fragment): bla
   5552..6367    -  CDS            KanR: aminoglycoside phosphotransferase; aph(3')-Ia; confers resistance to kanamycin in bacteria or G418 (Geneticin®) in eukaryotes
   6489..571     +  rep_origin     ori (across the origin): high-copy-number ColE1/pMB1/pBR322/pUC origin of replication
