[The description below was written by a language model from this plasmid's Addgene catalogue record and pLannotate feature annotations shown in this document.]
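Description:
pET SUMO-Doc2β C2AB (G361C) is a 6.5 kb bacterial expression plasmid built on the pET SUMO backbone for producing a recombinant fragment of rat Doc2β in E. coli. It replicates from a ColE1/pBR322-type origin accompanied by the rop gene and the bom region, consistent with the low copy number listed in the record, and is selected with kanamycin through an aph(3')-Ia resistance gene. An f1 origin is also present. The plasmid is maintained in a cloning strain, with BL21-type cells indicated for protein production, since these supply the T7 RNA polymerase the expression cassette needs.

The cassette is a standard pET arrangement: a T7 promoter followed by a lac operator and the T7 gene 10 ribosome binding site, with a plasmid-borne lacI gene providing repressor so that expression is held off until IPTG is added, and a T7 terminator downstream. The open reading frame begins with a short stretch annotated as a His-tag-containing fragment and a thrombin cleavage site, then yeast SMT3-derived SUMO fused directly to the N-terminus of the Doc2b fragment, which corresponds to the tandem C2A and C2B domains. SUMO typically aids solubility and can be removed by a SUMO-specific protease. Short His-tag and T7 gene 10-derived fragments annotated after the insert are probably vector remnants, and the record does not show whether they are translated.

The insert, introduced by Gibson cloning, has all native cysteines changed to alanine and a single cysteine introduced at G361C. A sole cysteine of this kind is commonly used for site-specific labelling, though the record does not state this purpose. Doc2β is a calcium sensor that binds phospholipids and promotes SNARE-dependent membrane fusion, and the associated study examined membrane penetration and fusion pore formation.
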