Addgene plasmid #213631: pET SUMO-Doc2β C2AB (G361C)
Purpose: Bacterial expression of SUMO-tagged rat Doc2β C2AB (G361C)
Depositing lab: Edwin Chapman. Depositing organization: University of Wisconsin, Madison. Publication: Synaptotagmin-7 outperforms synaptotagmin-1 to promote the formation of large, stable fusion pores via robust membrane penetration. Courtney KC, Mandal T, Mehta N, Wu L, Li Y, Das D, Cui Q, Chapman ER. Nat Commun. 2023 Nov 27;14(1):7761. doi: 10.1038/s41467-023-42497-8. PubMed 38012142.
Backbone
  Vector backbone: pET SUMO
  Vector type: Bacterial Expression
Growth in bacteria
  Bacterial resistance: Kanamycin, 50 μg/mL
  Growth temperature: 37°C
  Growth strain: DH5alpha
  Growth instructions: Use BL21 cells for protein expression.
  Copy number: Low Copy
Gene/Insert
  Gene/Insert name: Doc2β C2AB (G361C)
  Species: R. norvegicus (rat)
  Mutation: G361C, all original cysteines mutated to alanines
  Entrez Gene: Doc2b
  Tag / fusion protein: SUMO (N terminal on insert)
  Cloning method: Gibson Cloning
Terms and licenses: Academic/Nonprofit Terms; Industry Terms: Not Available to Industry
How to cite: pET SUMO-Doc2β C2AB (G361C) was a gift from Edwin Chapman (Addgene plasmid # 213631 ; http://n2t.net/addgene:213631 ; RRID:Addgene_213631)
